Addgene plasmid #224510: pME-Myc-BioID2-MCS1 (JDW 1095)
Purpose: Gateway compatible middle entry clone containing a Myc-tagged BIOID2 construct
Depositing lab: Joshua Wythe. Depositing organization: University of Virginia. Publication: Multisite Assembly of Gateway Induced Clones (MAGIC): a flexible cloning toolbox with diverse applications in vertebrate model systems. Gillespie W, Zhang Y, Ruiz OE, Cerda J, Ortiz-Guzman J, Turner WD, Largoza G, Sherman M, Mosser LE, Fujimoto E, Chien CB, Kwan KM, Arenkiel BR, Devine WP, Wythe JD. bioRxiv [Preprint]. 2024 Jul 13:2024.07.13.603267. doi: 10.1101/2024.07.13.603267. PubMed 39026881.
Backbone
  Vector backbone: pDONR221
  Vector type: Gateway cloning
Growth in bacteria
  Bacterial resistance: Kanamycin, 50 μg/mL
  Growth temperature: 37°C
  Growth strain: DH5alpha
  Copy number: High Copy
Gene/Insert
  Gene/Insert name: Myc-BioID2
  Species: Synthetic
  Cloning method: Gateway Cloning
Terms and licenses: Academic/Nonprofit Terms; Industry Terms: Not Available to Industry
Depositor comments: Please visit https://doi.org/10.1101/2024.07.13.603267 for bioRxiv preprint.
How to cite: pME-Myc-BioID2-MCS1 (JDW 1095) was a gift from Joshua Wythe (Addgene plasmid # 224510 ; http://n2t.net/addgene:224510 ; RRID:Addgene_224510)
