[The description below was written by a language model from this plasmid's Addgene catalogue record and pLannotate feature annotations shown in this document.]
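Description:
pME-Myc-BioID2-MCS1 (JDW 1095) is a small (about 3.3 kb) Gateway middle entry clone built on the pDONR221 backbone and belonging to a multisite Gateway assembly toolkit aimed at vertebrate model systems. It is propagated in E. coli as a high-copy plasmid through a ColE1/pUC-type origin and is selected with kanamycin via an aminoglycoside phosphotransferase (KanR) gene. The backbone also carries rrnB T1 and T2 transcription terminators upstream of the recombination cassette, which insulate the insert from read-through transcription. A T7 promoter lies just outside attL2, and short annotated lacI and lacZα fragments are backbone remnants rather than functional genes.

The payload sits between attL1 and attL2, the sites used in the LR Clonase reaction to transfer the cassette into a destination vector, typically alongside 5' and 3' entry clones that supply a promoter and a downstream element. The insert is a synthetic Myc-BioID2 coding sequence. BioID2 is the promiscuous R40G mutant of the Aquifex aeolicus biotin ligase, which biotinylates proteins in its vicinity and so supports proximity-dependent labelling of interaction partners. The Myc epitope is named in the catalogue entry but is not separately annotated in the feature table; the gap between attL1 and the start of the BioID2 annotation is consistent with an N-terminal tag, though this is an inference. The name also implies a multiple cloning site (MCS1), presumably for fusing a bait protein to BioID2, but its position and restriction sites are not recorded. As an entry clone it has no eukaryotic promoter of its own, so expression depends on the assembled destination construct.
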