Features (pLannotate 1.2.2; 10 found; start..end, strand, type, name):
    121..213     +  CDS            lacI (fragment): lac repressor; lacI; The lac repressor binds to the lac operator to inhibit transcription in E. coli. This inhibition can be relieved by adding lactose or isopropyl-β-D-thiogalactopyranoside (IPTG).
    268..295     -  terminator     rrnB T2 terminator: transcription terminator T2 from the E. coli rrnB gene
    427..470     +  terminator     rrnB T1 terminator: Escherichia coli rrnB; transcription terminator T1 from the E. coli rrnB gene
    517..553     -  CDS            lacZα (fragment): LacZα fragment of β-galactosidase; lacZ fragment
    569..668     +  protein_bind   attL1: mutant version of attL; recombination site for the Gateway® LR reaction LR Clonase™
    725..1420    +  CDS            BioID2: promiscuous R40G mutant of a biotin protein ligase from Aquifex aeolicus (Kim et al., 2016)
   1448..1546    -  protein_bind   attL2: mutant version of attL; recombination site for the Gateway® LR reaction LR Clonase™
   1564..1582    -  promoter       T7 promoter: promoter for bacteriophage T7 RNA polymerase
   1716..2525    +  CDS            KanR: aminoglycoside phosphotransferase; aph(3')-Ia; confers resistance to kanamycin in bacteria or G418 (Geneticin®) in eukaryotes
   2672..3260    +  rep_origin     ori: high-copy-number ColE1/pMB1/pBR322/pUC origin of replication
>Addgene plasmid #224510 | pME-Myc-BioID2-MCS1 (JDW 1095) | addgene full sequence | sequence record 446943 | Addgene NGS Result
CTTTCCTGCGTTATCCCCTGATTCTGTGGATAACCGTATTACCGCCTTTGAGTGAGCTGATACCGCTCGC
CGCAGCCGAACGACCGAGCGCAGCGAGTCAGTGAGCGAGGAAGCGGAAGAGCGCCCAATACGCAAACCGC
CTCTCCCCGCGCGTTGGCCGATTCATTAATGCAGCTGGCACGACAGGTTTCCCGACTGGAAAGCGGGCAG
TGAGCGCAACGCAATTAATACGCGTACCGCTAGCCAGGAAGAGTTTGTAGAAACGCAAAAAGGCCATCCG
TCAGGATGGCCTTCTGCTTAGTTTGATGCCTGGCAGTTTATGGCGGGCGTCCTGCCCGCCACCCTCCGGG
CCGTTGCTTCACAACGTTCAAATCCGCTCCCGGCGGATTTGTCCTACTCAGGAGAGCGTTCACCGACAAA
CAACAGATAAAACGAAAGGCCCAGTCTTCCGACTGAGCCTTTCGTTTTATTTGATGCCTGGCAGTTCCCT
ACTCTCGCGTTAACGCTAGCATGGATGTTTTCCCAGTCACGACGTTGTAAAACGACGGCCAGTCTTAAGC
TCGGGCCCCAAATAATGATTTTATTTTGACTGATAGTGACCTGTTCGTTGCAACAAATTGATGAGCAATG
CTTTTTTATAATGCCAACTTTGTACAAAAAAGCAGGCTAAGTCGACATCGATGCCACCATGGAACAAAAA
CTCATCTCAGAAGAGGATCTCGACTTCAAGAACCTGATCTGGCTGAAGGAGGTGGACAGCACCCAGGAGA
GACTGAAGGAGTGGAACGTGAGCTACGGCACCGCCCTGGTGGCCGACAGACAGACCAAGGGCAGAGGCGG
CCTGGGCAGAAAGTGGCTGAGCCAGGAGGGCGGCCTGTACTTCAGCTTCCTGCTGAACCCCAAGGAGTTC
GAGAACCTGCTGCAGCTGCCCCTGGTGCTGGGCCTGAGCGTGAGCGAGGCCCTGGAGGAGATCACCGAGA
TCCCCTTCAGCCTGAAGTGGCCCAACGACGTGTACTTCCAGGAGAAGAAGGTGAGCGGCGTGCTGTGCGA
GCTGAGCAAGGACAAGCTGATCGTGGGCATCGGCATCAACGTGAACCAGAGAGAGATCCCCGAGGAGATC
AAGGACAGAGCCACCACCCTGTACGAGATCACCGGCAAGGACTGGGACAGAAAGGAGGTGCTGCTGAAGG
TGCTGAAGAGAATCAGCGAGAACCTGAAGAAGTTCAAGGAGAAGAGCTTCAAGGAGTTCAAGGGCAAGAT
CGAGAGCAAGATGCTGTACCTGGGCGAGGAGGTGAAGCTGCTGGGCGAGGGCAAGATCACCGGCAAGCTG
GTGGGCCTGAGCGAGAAGGGCGGCGCCCTGATCCTGACCGAGGAGGGCATCAAGGAGATCCTGAGCGGCG
AGTTCAGCCTGAGAAGAAGCTAATAAGGTACCAAGCTTTTAATTAATCCCAGCTTTCTTGTACAAAGTTG
GCATTATAAGAAAGCATTGCTTATCAATTTGTTGCAACGAACAGGTCACTATCAGTCAAAATAAAATCAT
TATTTGCCATCCAGCTGATATCCCCTATAGTGAGTCGTATTACATGGTCATAGCTGTTTCCTGGCAGCTC
TGGCCCGTGTCTCAAAATCTCTGATGTTACATTGCACAAGATAAAAATATATCATCATGAACAATAAAAC
TGTCTGCTTACATAAACAGTAATACAAGGGGTGTTATGAGCCATATTCAACGGGAAACGTCGAGGCCGCG
ATTAAATTCCAACATGGATGCTGATTTATATGGGTATAAATGGGCTCGCGATAATGTCGGGCAATCAGGT
GCGACAATCTATCGCTTGTATGGGAAGCCCGATGCGCCAGAGTTGTTTCTGAAACATGGCAAAGGTAGCG
TTGCCAATGATGTTACAGATGAGATGGTCAGACTAAACTGGCTGACGGAATTTATGCCTCTTCCGACCAT
CAAGCATTTTATCCGTACTCCTGATGATGCATGGTTACTCACCACTGCGATCCCCGGAAAAACAGCATTC
CAGGTATTAGAAGAATATCCTGATTCAGGTGAAAATATTGTTGATGCGCTGGCAGTGTTCCTGCGCCGGT
TGCATTCGATTCCTGTTTGTAATTGTCCTTTTAACAGCGATCGCGTATTTCGTCTCGCTCAGGCGCAATC
ACGAATGAATAACGGTTTGGTTGATGCGAGTGATTTTGATGACGAGCGTAATGGCTGGCCTGTTGAACAA
GTCTGGAAAGAAATGCATAAACTTTTGCCATTCTCACCGGATTCAGTCGTCACTCATGGTGATTTCTCAC
TTGATAACCTTATTTTTGACGAGGGGAAATTAATAGGTTGTATTGATGTTGGACGAGTCGGAATCGCAGA
CCGATACCAGGATCTTGCCATCCTATGGAACTGCCTCGGTGAGTTTTCTCCTTCATTACAGAAACGGCTT
TTTCAAAAATATGGTATTGATAATCCTGATATGAATAAATTGCAGTTTCATTTGATGCTCGATGAGTTTT
TCTAATCAGAATTGGTTAATTGGTTGTAACACTGGCAGAGCATTACGCTGACTTGACGGGACGGCGCAAG
CTCATGACCAAAATCCCTTAACGTGAGTTACGCGTCGTTCCACTGAGCGTCAGACCCCGTAGAAAAGATC
AAAGGATCTTCTTGAGATCCTTTTTTTCTGCGCGTAATCTGCTGCTTGCAAACAAAAAAACCACCGCTAC
CAGCGGTGGTTTGTTTGCCGGATCAAGAGCTACCAACTCTTTTTCCGAAGGTAACTGGCTTCAGCAGAGC
GCAGATACCAAATACTGTTCTTCTAGTGTAGCCGTAGTTAGGCCACCACTTCAAGAACTCTGTAGCACCG
CCTACATACCTCGCTCTGCTAATCCTGTTACCAGTGGCTGCTGCCAGTGGCGATAAGTCGTGTCTTACCG
GGTTGGACTCAAGACGATAGTTACCGGATAAGGCGCAGCGGTCGGGCTGAACGGGGGGTTCGTGCACACA
GCCCAGCTTGGAGCGAACGACCTACACCGAACTGAGATACCTACAGCGTGAGCTATGAGAAAGCGCCACG
CTTCCCGAAGGGAGAAAGGCGGACAGGTATCCGGTAAGCGGCAGGGTCGGAACAGGAGAGCGCACGAGGG
AGCTTCCAGGGGGAAACGCCTGGTATCTTTATAGTCCTGTCGGGTTTCGCCACCTCTGACTTGAGCGTCG
ATTTTTGTGATGCTCGTCAGGGGGGCGGAGCCTATGGAAAAACGCCAGCAACGCGGCCTTTTTACGGTTC
CTGGCCTTTTGCTGGCCTTTTGCTCACATGTT
